>Addgene plasmid #196776 | pGG-PIP38 | addgene full sequence | sequence record 395341 | Addgene NGS Result
GACGAAAGGGCCTCGTGATACGCCTATTTTTATAGGTTAATGTCATGATAATAATGGTTTCTTAGACGTC
AGGTGGCACTTTTCGGGGAAATGTGCGCGGAACCCCTATTTGTTTATTTTTCTAAATACATTCAAATATG
TATCCGCTCATGAGACAATAACCCTGATAAATGCTTCAATAATATTGAAAAAGGAAGAGTATGAGTATTC
AACATTTCCGTGTCGCCCTTATTCCCTTTTTTGCGGCATTTTGCCTTCCTGTTTTTGCTCACCCAGAAAC
GCTGGTGAAAGTAAAAGATGCTGAAGATCAGTTGGGTGCACGAGTGGGTTACATCGAACTGGATCTCAAC
AGCGGTAAGATCCTTGAGAGTTTTCGCCCCGAAGAACGTTTTCCAATGATGAGCACTTTTAAAGTTCTGC
TATGTGGCGCGGTATTATCCCGTATTGACGCCGGGCAAGAGCAACTCGGTCGCCGCATACACTATTCTCA
GAATGACTTGGTTGAGTACTCACCAGTCACAGAAAAGCATCTTACGGATGGCATGACAGTAAGAGAATTA
TGCAGTGCTGCCATAACCATGAGTGATAACACTGCGGCCAACTTACTTCTGACAACGATCGGAGGACCGA
AGGAGCTAACCGCTTTTTTGCACAACATGGGGGATCATGTAACTCGCCTTGATCGTTGGGAACCGGAGCT
GAATGAAGCCATACCAAACGACGAGCGTGACACCACGATGCCTGTAGCAATGGCAACAACGTTGCGCAAA
CTATTAACTGGCGAACTACTTACTCTAGCTTCCCGGCAACAATTAATAGACTGGATGGAGGCGGATAAAG
TTGCAGGACCACTTCTGCGCTCGGCCCTTCCGGCTGGCTGGTTTATTGCTGATAAATCTGGAGCCGGTGA
GCGTGGCTCTCGAGGTATCATTGCAGCACTGGGGCCAGATGGTAAGCCCTCCCGTATCGTAGTTATCTAC
ACGACGGGGAGTCAGGCAACTATGGATGAACGAAATAGACAGATCGCTGAGATAGGTGCCTCACTGATTA
AGCATTGGTAACTGTCAGACCAAGTTTACTCATATATACTTTAGATTGATTTAAAACTTCATTTTTAATT
TAAAAGGATCTAGGTGAAGATCCTTTTTGATAATCTCATGACCAAAATCCCTTAACGTGAGTTTTCGTTC
CACTGAGCGTCAGACCCCGTAGAAAAGATCAAAGGATCTTCTTGAGATCCTTTTTTTCTGCGCGTAATCT
GCTGCTTGCAAACAAAAAAACCACCGCTACCAGCGGTGGTTTGTTTGCCGGATCAAGAGCTACCAACTCT
TTTTCCGAAGGTAACTGGCTTCAGCAGAGCGCAGATACCAAATACTGTTCTTCTAGTGTAGCCGTAGTTA
GGCCACCACTTCAAGAACTCTGTAGCACCGCCTACATACCTCGCTCTGCTAATCCTGTTACCAGTGGCTG
CTGCCAGTGGCGATAAGTCGTGTCTTACCGGGTTGGACTCAAGACGATAGTTACCGGATAAGGCGCAGCG
GTCGGGCTGAACGGGGGGTTCGTGCACACAGCCCAGCTTGGAGCGAACGACCTACACCGAACTGAGATAC
CTACAGCGTGAGCTATGAGAAAGCGCCACGCTTCCCGAAGGGAGAAAGGCGGACAGGTATCCGGTAAGCG
GCAGGGTCGGAACAGGAGAGCGCACGAGGGAGCTTCCAGGGGGAAACGCCTGGTATCTTTATAGTCCTGT
CGGGTTTCGCCACCTCTGACTTGAGCGTCGATTTTTGTGATGCTCGTCAGGGGGGCGGAGCCTATGGAAA
AACGCCAGCAACGCGGCCTTTTTACGGTTCCTGGCCTTTTGCTGGCCTTTTGCTCACATGTTCTTTCCTG
CGTTATCCCCTGATTCTGTGGATAACCGTATTACCGCCTTTGAGTGAGCTGATACCGCTCGCCGCAGCCG
AACGACCGAGCGCAGCGAGTCAGTGAGCGAGGAAGCGGAAGAGCGCCCAATACGCAAACCGCCTCTCCCC
GCGCGTTGGCCGATTCATTAATGCAGCTGGCACGACAGGTTTCCCGACTGGAAAGCGGGCAGTGAGCGCA
ACGCAATTAATGTGAGTTAGCTCACTCATTAGGCACCCCAGGCTTTACACTTTATGCTTCCGGCTCGTAT
GTTGTGTGGAATTGTGAGCGGATAACAATTTCACACGAGCTATTTAGGTGACACTATAGAAGTGAAGCTT
GGTCTCAACCTAAAAAGAGAGTCACTTGGGTTAAGTGATTTCCACACGACCATTATATTTCATTTTTTTT
TCCGGTATATTATTGTCTCACTTACATAATATTTTCATTCTTTGGCTCTTCGAGTCTTGGCCTTACGAAA
TTAACATTCTTCTTCTTTGTAACCTTTTGTCAACGATCACATTCACATGTCACTTATTAGATATTGTAAT
ATGTAATGTTTGGACCGACGTCGAAGCATAAGCAGGTGATTGGTCGATGGATCAAACTTATCGCTTTGGA
CGAAATGGACCACAATGATTCTTTTTTAGCTCACGTGATCGTGTTTCCAAACAATTTTTTATCATAAATC
ATCTCGATTATGGATGGACCTAGTTGTTGGTTATCATCTTGAAAATTTCCAAGTTGCAAGAATTTAATAA
ACCAGTCGAGTATTAAAATTATAATCAAACATGGGTAACTTGCTTGTCTCGTTAACACAAGATAAGTGCA
CACTTGTCTCAACCGACGACCGGAATCTATATTCACGTGTAGGAGGAAAACTTAGACTCAAGGACAACAA
TTTTGCCTAAATAAAAACTGTAGAAAGTAAGATTATGAATACATATACACTTGTACAAGTCATTCCGTTT
TATGATACATTGCTATATCTTAAAGAAAAATTAAACCATTTTGTGTACGAGGAGAAAGAGTAAAATATGT
GTGTTTGTATTGCGTACACAAACGTCAATATGTATACATACATGCATCTTTTTGATGTAGTTAACAAAAT
AAATTATACCAAGGAAAATTTCTATCACTAACAAAAACAAATTGTTTGTAAAGCATATAAATTGTTGCAC
TAAATAAAATCATAAAACGCTAGTTAATATGTCAACATGCGGTTTAATCGACCATCAGAGATATTTTCAT
TCATTTAAGATAATATCACATTTTTCCAATGGCCACTTAGCTAAATTACTCTTTGAAAAGTCATTATAGA
AAATCATTAACAAATACGAAAAAAAAAAATACCACTAAAATGGTTAATCATTAACAAATACGAAAGATCT
GAAAATTAGGAGCCGTAGGATCCGCTGGCTATAATTGACTTTTTCATCAGATGTACAAGTAGGCCTGAGT
TGAACAAACACATCGTAACCGTACACGCATTGATCTGTCATCTAAGTTGTTCCGTCACAGCTCCGTAACT
GAAACATAATCTCCACCTGTCACTATCGTCTACCAAATCCACGACAAAACCTAAATACCACTTATTAGTT
TTCTTTAGTGGTTTATTAATCTGCAGAAATACGGCAACTTTTGTGGTTAGTCATATAAGAACAACCGCGT
TACAAACTTCTCTCGTCTTTCCTGGAAATTTCTGTCCACAAATATTAGTCTTTAATTTTCGGTATGAACA
CTGACCCTTCCTTGATCTATTGATCTTTGTCGCAGTATTTATTAAGATTTTATCTCTATCAGACGGCTCT
TTTGATTAATATTTTTCCGACTCTTATTTCTTATCTTCTTTGCTCAGAAACTTCTCTCAGGCGAATTCAA
GTTTCATAGTTTTGGTCTAGTTTTTGTCCACCGATCTATCTCTTTAGGTGAGTTTTGTTTATTTTTTTCG
GCTTTATAGTTTGTCTACGCTTCATGTTGTTGTTGTTATTATAATCTTGTGTTTGAATTGAGGTCTTTGA
TCTCGTTTCTTTCTGAATTTAGATATGTGTTATTCGGATTTCAGATCTTTTAAGATCTGGGTTTGGCTTT
TTATACAGAAGAAAATGGTTTTGACTTAAAAAATTAGAGATAGCTCTTACCTCTTACGCTTGAGTCTTGG
ATCTGTTGATTTTAAAGCTTTATAGATCTTACCACAGTTAGAGAATTGTTGTTGACTTTTGTATGATGAG
TTCAAATTTGTGAATTGAAGAACAGATCTGATGTTGTTTGTGTTTTTCTTTATATGAGAGGTTTCATTAC
CTTTGTTTTTAAGATCTGTTGAGAAAAGATCCATACTTTAGAAAAAAATCCAAACATTTGATCTTTTGTA
TTGGATATCTAATATGGATCTAGAATATAATCAAAGTTATAATGTTTTTGTATTATGGTTTGTGACAATT
GATGTGTTATCTTTCTTCTTCTTTCTTGTTTTTTTCAGTTGAAACTTATCAGAACATGAGACCGAATTCT
CGCCCTATAGTGAGTCGTATTACCTGGCCGTCGTTTTACAACGTCGTGACTGGGAAAACCCTGGCGTTAC
CCAACTTAATCGCCTTGCAGCACATCCCCCTTTCGCCAGCTGGCGTAATAGCGAAGAGGCCCGCACCGAT
CGCCCTTCCCAACAGTTGCGCAGCCTGAATGGCGAATGGCGCCTGATGCGGTATTTTCTCCTTACGCATC
TGTGCGGTATTTCACACCGCATATGGTGCACTCTCAGTACAATCTGCTCTGATGCCGCATAGTTAAGCCA
GCCCCGACACCCGCCAACACCCGCTGACGCGCCCTGACGGGCTTGTCTGCTCCCGGCATCCGCTTACAGA
CAAGCTGTGACCGTCTCCGGGAGCTGCATGTGTCAGAGGTTTTCACCGTCATCACCGAAACGCGCGA
Features (pLannotate 1.2.2; 12 found; start..end, strand, type, name):
     96..200     +  promoter       AmpR promoter: bla
    201..1061    +  CDS            AmpR: β-lactamase; bla; confers resistance to ampicillin, carbenicillin, and related antibiotics
   1232..1820    +  rep_origin     ori: high-copy-number ColE1/pMB1/pBR322/pUC origin of replication
   2003..2095    +  CDS            lacI (fragment): lac repressor; lacI; The lac repressor binds to the lac operator to inhibit transcription in E. coli. This inhibition can be relieved by adding lactose or isopropyl-β-D-thiogalactopyranoside (IPTG).
   2108..2129    +  protein_bind   CAP binding site: CAP binding activates transcription in the presence of cAMP. E. coli catabolite activator protein
   2144..2174    +  promoter       lac promoter: promoter for the E. coli lac operon
   2182..2198    +  protein_bind   lac operator: The lac repressor binds to the lac operator to inhibit transcription in E. coli. This inhibition can be relieved by adding lactose or isopropyl-β-D-thiogalactopyranoside (IPTG). lac repressor encoded by lacI
   2212..2230    +  promoter       SP6 promoter: promoter for bacteriophage SP6 RNA polymerase
   4414..4432    -  promoter       T7 promoter: promoter for bacteriophage T7 RNA polymerase
   4434..4586    +  CDS            lacZα (fragment): LacZα fragment of β-galactosidase; lacZ fragment
   4592..4691    -  misc_feature   bom (fragment): basis of mobility region from pBR322
   4793..1       -  CDS            rop (fragment) (across the origin): Rop protein, which maintains plasmids at low copy number; rop
