[The description below was written by a language model from this plasmid's Addgene catalogue record and pLannotate feature annotations shown in this document.]
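Description:
pGG-PIP38 is a GreenGate entry vector built on the pGGA000 backbone, the entry module that in the GreenGate Golden Gate cloning system holds the promoter part of a plant expression cassette. It is a small (about 4.8 kb) high-copy E. coli plasmid carrying a ColE1/pUC-type origin of replication and a β-lactamase gene under its own promoter for ampicillin selection. The feature annotation also picks up typical cloning-vector remnants: fragments of lacI, lacZα, rop and the pBR322 bom region, plus the CAP binding site, lac promoter and lac operator. None of these has an intended role in the plant payload.

The insert is a 2,142 bp fragment from Arabidopsis thaliana described as the promoter of BYPASS 1 (BPS1, AT1G01550). The automated feature table does not annotate this region, but the unannotated stretch of roughly 2.2 kb between the flanking SP6 and T7 phage promoters matches the stated insert size and is presumably where it sits. As an entry module the plasmid has no coding sequence, terminator or plant selection marker of its own. It is meant to be combined, through type IIS restriction and ligation, with other GreenGate modules (tags, coding sequences, terminators, resistance cassettes) into a plant transformation destination vector, so that a chosen reporter or gene is driven by BPS1 regulatory sequence. The record does not list the specific overhangs or restriction sites. The associated publication concerns spatially distinct phytohormone response zones in Arabidopsis roots colonized by Fusarium oxysporum, suggesting the module was used to build promoter-driven reporter lines for that work, although the record itself states only that the plasmid contains the BPS1 promoter.
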