Addgene plasmid #196776: pGG-PIP38
Purpose: Contains BPS1 promoter
Depositing lab: Marc Somssich. Depositing organization: University of Melbourne. Publication: Resolving spatially distinct phytohormone response zones in Arabidopsis thaliana roots colonized by Fusarium oxysporum. Calabria J, Wang L, Rast-Somssich MI, Chen HW, Watt M, Persson S, Andersen TG, Idnurm A, Somssich M. J Exp Bot. 2025 Jan 17:erae516. doi: 10.1093/jxb/erae516. PubMed 39823275.
Backbone
  Vector backbone: pGGA000
  Total vector size (bp): 4828
  Vector type: GreenGate (GG) Entry Vector
Growth in bacteria
  Bacterial resistance: Ampicillin, 100 μg/mL
  Growth temperature: 37°C
  Growth strain: DH5alpha
  Copy number: High Copy
Gene/Insert
  Gene/Insert name: BYPASS 1 (alt names: BPS1; AT1G01550)
  Species: A. thaliana (mustard weed)
  Insert size (bp): 2142
  Entrez Gene: BPS1 (a.k.a. AT1G01550, BYPASS 1, F22L4.9, F22L4_9)
Terms and licenses: Academic/Nonprofit Terms; Industry Terms: Not Available to Industry
Depositor comments: Please visit https://doi.org/10.1101/2022.12.20.521292 for bioRxiv preprint.
How to cite: pGG-PIP38 was a gift from Marc Somssich (Addgene plasmid # 196776 ; http://n2t.net/addgene:196776 ; RRID:Addgene_196776)
